Addgene plasmid #134642: px330-RPL26 sgRNA2
Purpose: contains sgRNA targeting to the C-terminus of human RPL26 for gene editing
Depositing lab: Yihong Ye. Depositing organization: National Institute of Diabetes & Digestive & Kidney Diseases (NIDDK). Publication: UFMylation of RPL26 links translocation-associated quality control to endoplasmic reticulum protein homeostasis. Wang L, Xu Y, Rogers H, Saidi L, Noguchi CT, Li H, Yewdell JW, Guydosh NR, Ye Y. Cell Res. 2020 Jan;30(1):5-20. doi: 10.1038/s41422-019-0236-6. Epub 2019 Oct 8. PubMed 31595041.
Backbone
  Vector backbone: pX330-U6-Chimeric_BB-CBh-hSpCas9
  Vector type: Mammalian Expression
Growth in bacteria
  Bacterial resistance: Ampicillin, 100 μg/mL
  Growth temperature: 37°C
  Growth strain: NEB Stable
  Copy number: High Copy
Gene/Insert
  Gene/Insert name: RPL26 sgRNA2
  gRNA/shRNA sequence: TGCCCTTTTCCTTTCCTACT
  Species: H. sapiens (human)
  Entrez Gene: RPL26 (a.k.a. DBA11, L26)
Terms and licenses: Academic/Nonprofit Terms; Industry Terms: Not Available to Industry
How to cite: px330-RPL26 sgRNA2 was a gift from Yihong Ye (Addgene plasmid # 134642 ; http://n2t.net/addgene:134642 ; RRID:Addgene_134642)
