[The description below was written by a language model from this plasmid's Addgene catalogue record and pLannotate feature annotations shown in this document.]
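Description:
px330-RPL26 sgRNA2 is a mammalian expression plasmid built on the pX330-U6-Chimeric_BB-CBh-hSpCas9 backbone, an all-in-one CRISPR/Cas9 vector that delivers both a single guide RNA and Streptococcus pyogenes Cas9 from one plasmid of about 8.5 kb. It is propagated in E. coli as a high-copy plasmid through a ColE1/pUC-type origin and selected with ampicillin via the β-lactamase gene. An f1 phage origin is also present, along with small pBR322-derived bom and rop fragments that appear to be backbone remnants.

The insert is a 20-nucleotide guide directed at the C-terminal region of the human ribosomal protein gene RPL26. It sits downstream of the human U6 RNA polymerase III promoter and is fused to the S. pyogenes gRNA scaffold, so that a complete chimeric sgRNA is transcribed. Cas9 is driven by the CBh hybrid promoter, annotated here as a CMV enhancer, the chicken β-actin promoter and a hybrid CBA/MVM intron. The coding sequence ends in a bipartite nucleoplasmin nuclear localization signal and is followed by a bovine growth hormone polyadenylation signal. The automated annotation splits the Cas9 reading frame into "dCas9(N)" and "Cas9(C)" segments. This most likely reflects best-match labelling against split-Cas9 reference parts, since the backbone name and the stated editing purpose indicate a nuclease-active hSpCas9, although the record alone cannot confirm this. A single AAV2 inverted terminal repeat lies after the polyadenylation signal, which on its own would not support AAV packaging.

The plasmid is intended for transfection into human cells to cut near the 3′ end of the RPL26 coding region for gene editing. The record does not describe any accompanying donor template or the specific edit made.
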