Features (pLannotate 1.2.2; 18 found; start..end, strand, type, name):
      1..241     +  promoter       U6 promoter: RNA polymerase III promoter for human U6 snRNA
    271..346     +  misc_RNA       gRNA scaffold: guide RNA scaffold for the Streptococcus pyogenes CRISPR/Cas9 system
    353..396     +  misc_RNA       gRNA scaffold (fragment): guide RNA scaffold for the Streptococcus pyogenes CRISPR/Cas9 system
    443..728     +  enhancer       CMV enhancer: human cytomegalovirus immediate early enhancer; contains an 18-bp deletion relative to the standard CMV enhancer
    730..1007    +  promoter       chicken β-actin promoter: No description available
   1008..1235    +  intron         hybrid intron: hybrid between chicken β-actin (CBA) and minute virus of mice (MMV) introns (Gray et al., 2011)
   1373..2974    +  CDS            dCas9(N): N-terminal portion of catalytically inactive Streptococcus pyogenes dCas9 carrying the D10A mutation (Zetsche et al., 2015)
   2975..5473    +  CDS            Cas9(C): C-terminal portion of Streptococcus pyogenes Cas9 (Zetsche et al., 2015)
   5474..5521    +  CDS            nucleoplasmin NLS: bipartite nuclear localization signal from nucleoplasmin
   5555..5666    +  polyA_signal   bGH poly(A) signal: bovine growth hormone polyadenylation signal
   5771..5911    +  repeat_region  AAV2 ITR: inverted terminal repeat of adeno-associated virus serotype 2 inverted
   5916..5967    -  misc_feature   bom (fragment): basis of mobility region from pBR322
   5986..6441    +  rep_origin     f1 ori (sequence partly withheld): f1 bacteriophage origin of replication; arrow indicates direction of (+) strand synthesis
   6442..6491    -  misc_feature   bom (fragment): basis of mobility region from pBR322
   6593..6628    -  CDS            rop (fragment): Rop protein, which maintains plasmids at low copy number; rop
   6723..6827    +  promoter       AmpR promoter: bla
   6828..7688    +  CDS            AmpR: β-lactamase; bla; confers resistance to ampicillin, carbenicillin, and related antibiotics
   7859..8447    +  rep_origin     ori: high-copy-number ColE1/pMB1/pBR322/pUC origin of replication
>Addgene plasmid #134642 | px330-RPL26 sgRNA2 | addgene full sequence | sequence record 263693 | Addgene NGS Result
GAGGGCCTATTTCCCATGATTCCTTCATATTTGCATATACGATACAAGGCTGTTAGAGAGATAATTGGAA
TTAATTTGACTGTAAACACAAAGATATTAGTACAAAATACGTGACGTAGAAAGTAATAATTTCTTGGGTA
GTTTGCAGTTTTAAAATTATGTTTTAAAATGGACTATCATATGCTTACCGTAACTTGAAAGTATTTCGAT
TTCTTGGCTTTATATATCTTGTGGAAAGGACGAAACACCGTGCCCTTTTCCTTTCCTACTGTTTTAGAGC
TAGAAATAGCAAGTTAAAATAAGGCTAGTCCGTTATCAACTTGAAAAAGTGGCACCGAGTCGGTGCTTTT
TTGTTTTAGAGCTAGAAATAGCAAGTTAAAATAAGGCTAGTCCGTTTTTAGCGCGTGCGCCAATTCTGCA
GACAAATGGCTCTAGAGGTACCCGTTACATAACTTACGGTAAATGGCCCGCCTGGCTGACCGCCCAACGA
CCCCCGCCCATTGACGTCAATAGTAACGCCAATAGGGACTTTCCATTGACGTCAATGGGTGGAGTATTTA
CGGTAAACTGCCCACTTGGCAGTACATCAAGTGTATCATATGCCAAGTACGCCCCCTATTGACGTCAATG
ACGGTAAATGGCCCGCCTGGCATTGTGCCCAGTACATGACCTTATGGGACTTTCCTACTTGGCAGTACAT
CTACGTATTAGTCATCGCTATTACCATGGTCGAGGTGAGCCCCACGTTCTGCTTCACTCTCCCCATCTCC
CCCCCCTCCCCACCCCCAATTTTGTATTTATTTATTTTTTAATTATTTTGTGCAGCGATGGGGGCGGGGG
GGGGGGGGGGGCGCGCGCCAGGCGGGGCGGGGCGGGGCGAGGGGCGGGGCGGGGCGAGGCGGAGAGGTGC
GGCGGCAGCCAATCAGAGCGGCGCGCTCCGAAAGTTTCCTTTTATGGCGAGGCGGCGGCGGCGGCGGCCC
TATAAAAAGCGAAGCGCGCGGCGGGCGGGAGTCGCTGCGCGCTGCCTTCGCCCCGTGCCCCGCTCCGCCG
CCGCCTCGCGCCGCCCGCCCCGGCTCTGACTGACCGCGTTACTCCCACAGGTGAGCGGGCGGGACGGCCC
TTCTCCTCCGGGCTGTAATTAGCTGAGCAAGAGGTAAGGGTTTAAGGGATGGTTGGTTGGTGGGGTATTA
ATGTTTAATTACCTGGAGCACCTGCCTGAAATCACTTTTTTTCAGGTTGGACCGGTGCCACCATGGACTA
TAAGGACCACGACGGAGACTACAAGGATCATGATATTGATTACAAAGACGATGACGATAAGATGGCCCCA
AAGAAGAAGCGGAAGGTCGGTATCCACGGAGTCCCAGCAGCCGACAAGAAGTACAGCATCGGCCTGGCCA
TCGGCACCAACTCTGTGGGCTGGGCCGTGATCACCGACGAGTACAAGGTGCCCAGCAAGAAATTCAAGGT
GCTGGGCAACACCGACCGGCACAGCATCAAGAAGAACCTGATCGGAGCCCTGCTGTTCGACAGCGGCGAA
ACAGCCGAGGCCACCCGGCTGAAGAGAACCGCCAGAAGAAGATACACCAGACGGAAGAACCGGATCTGCT
ATCTGCAAGAGATCTTCAGCAACGAGATGGCCAAGGTGGACGACAGCTTCTTCCACAGACTGGAAGAGTC
CTTCCTGGTGGAAGAGGATAAGAAGCACGAGCGGCACCCCATCTTCGGCAACATCGTGGACGAGGTGGCC
TACCACGAGAAGTACCCCACCATCTACCACCTGAGAAAGAAACTGGTGGACAGCACCGACAAGGCCGACC
TGCGGCTGATCTATCTGGCCCTGGCCCACATGATCAAGTTCCGGGGCCACTTCCTGATCGAGGGCGACCT
GAACCCCGACAACAGCGACGTGGACAAGCTGTTCATCCAGCTGGTGCAGACCTACAACCAGCTGTTCGAG
GAAAACCCCATCAACGCCAGCGGCGTGGACGCCAAGGCCATCCTGTCTGCCAGACTGAGCAAGAGCAGAC
GGCTGGAAAATCTGATCGCCCAGCTGCCCGGCGAGAAGAAGAATGGCCTGTTCGGAAACCTGATTGCCCT
GAGCCTGGGCCTGACCCCCAACTTCAAGAGCAACTTCGACCTGGCCGAGGATGCCAAACTGCAGCTGAGC
AAGGACACCTACGACGACGACCTGGACAACCTGCTGGCCCAGATCGGCGACCAGTACGCCGACCTGTTTC
TGGCCGCCAAGAACCTGTCCGACGCCATCCTGCTGAGCGACATCCTGAGAGTGAACACCGAGATCACCAA
GGCCCCCCTGAGCGCCTCTATGATCAAGAGATACGACGAGCACCACCAGGACCTGACCCTGCTGAAAGCT
CTCGTGCGGCAGCAGCTGCCTGAGAAGTACAAAGAGATTTTCTTCGACCAGAGCAAGAACGGCTACGCCG
GCTACATTGACGGCGGAGCCAGCCAGGAAGAGTTCTACAAGTTCATCAAGCCCATCCTGGAAAAGATGGA
CGGCACCGAGGAACTGCTCGTGAAGCTGAACAGAGAGGACCTGCTGCGGAAGCAGCGGACCTTCGACAAC
GGCAGCATCCCCCACCAGATCCACCTGGGAGAGCTGCACGCCATTCTGCGGCGGCAGGAAGATTTTTACC
CATTCCTGAAGGACAACCGGGAAAAGATCGAGAAGATCCTGACCTTCCGCATCCCCTACTACGTGGGCCC
TCTGGCCAGGGGAAACAGCAGATTCGCCTGGATGACCAGAAAGAGCGAGGAAACCATCACCCCCTGGAAC
TTCGAGGAAGTGGTGGACAAGGGCGCTTCCGCCCAGAGCTTCATCGAGCGGATGACCAACTTCGATAAGA
ACCTGCCCAACGAGAAGGTGCTGCCCAAGCACAGCCTGCTGTACGAGTACTTCACCGTGTATAACGAGCT
GACCAAAGTGAAATACGTGACCGAGGGAATGAGAAAGCCCGCCTTCCTGAGCGGCGAGCAGAAAAAGGCC
ATCGTGGACCTGCTGTTCAAGACCAACCGGAAAGTGACCGTGAAGCAGCTGAAAGAGGACTACTTCAAGA
AAATCGAGTGCTTCGACTCCGTGGAAATCTCCGGCGTGGAAGATCGGTTCAACGCCTCCCTGGGCACATA
CCACGATCTGCTGAAAATTATCAAGGACAAGGACTTCCTGGACAATGAGGAAAACGAGGACATTCTGGAA
GATATCGTGCTGACCCTGACACTGTTTGAGGACAGAGAGATGATCGAGGAACGGCTGAAAACCTATGCCC
ACCTGTTCGACGACAAAGTGATGAAGCAGCTGAAGCGGCGGAGATACACCGGCTGGGGCAGGCTGAGCCG
GAAGCTGATCAACGGCATCCGGGACAAGCAGTCCGGCAAGACAATCCTGGATTTCCTGAAGTCCGACGGC
TTCGCCAACAGAAACTTCATGCAGCTGATCCACGACGACAGCCTGACCTTTAAAGAGGACATCCAGAAAG
CCCAGGTGTCCGGCCAGGGCGATAGCCTGCACGAGCACATTGCCAATCTGGCCGGCAGCCCCGCCATTAA
GAAGGGCATCCTGCAGACAGTGAAGGTGGTGGACGAGCTCGTGAAAGTGATGGGCCGGCACAAGCCCGAG
AACATCGTGATCGAAATGGCCAGAGAGAACCAGACCACCCAGAAGGGACAGAAGAACAGCCGCGAGAGAA
TGAAGCGGATCGAAGAGGGCATCAAAGAGCTGGGCAGCCAGATCCTGAAAGAACACCCCGTGGAAAACAC
CCAGCTGCAGAACGAGAAGCTGTACCTGTACTACCTGCAGAATGGGCGGGATATGTACGTGGACCAGGAA
CTGGACATCAACCGGCTGTCCGACTACGATGTGGACCATATCGTGCCTCAGAGCTTTCTGAAGGACGACT
CCATCGACAACAAGGTGCTGACCAGAAGCGACAAGAACCGGGGCAAGAGCGACAACGTGCCCTCCGAAGA
GGTCGTGAAGAAGATGAAGAACTACTGGCGGCAGCTGCTGAACGCCAAGCTGATTACCCAGAGAAAGTTC
GACAATCTGACCAAGGCCGAGAGAGGCGGCCTGAGCGAACTGGATAAGGCCGGCTTCATCAAGAGACAGC
TGGTGGAAACCCGGCAGATCACAAAGCACGTGGCACAGATCCTGGACTCCCGGATGAACACTAAGTACGA
CGAGAATGACAAGCTGATCCGGGAAGTGAAAGTGATCACCCTGAAGTCCAAGCTGGTGTCCGATTTCCGG
AAGGATTTCCAGTTTTACAAAGTGCGCGAGATCAACAACTACCACCACGCCCACGACGCCTACCTGAACG
CCGTCGTGGGAACCGCCCTGATCAAAAAGTACCCTAAGCTGGAAAGCGAGTTCGTGTACGGCGACTACAA
GGTGTACGACGTGCGGAAGATGATCGCCAAGAGCGAGCAGGAAATCGGCAAGGCTACCGCCAAGTACTTC
TTCTACAGCAACATCATGAACTTTTTCAAGACCGAGATTACCCTGGCCAACGGCGAGATCCGGAAGCGGC
CTCTGATCGAGACAAACGGCGAAACCGGGGAGATCGTGTGGGATAAGGGCCGGGATTTTGCCACCGTGCG
GAAAGTGCTGAGCATGCCCCAAGTGAATATCGTGAAAAAGACCGAGGTGCAGACAGGCGGCTTCAGCAAA
GAGTCTATCCTGCCCAAGAGGAACAGCGATAAGCTGATCGCCAGAAAGAAGGACTGGGACCCTAAGAAGT
ACGGCGGCTTCGACAGCCCCACCGTGGCCTATTCTGTGCTGGTGGTGGCCAAAGTGGAAAAGGGCAAGTC
CAAGAAACTGAAGAGTGTGAAAGAGCTGCTGGGGATCACCATCATGGAAAGAAGCAGCTTCGAGAAGAAT
CCCATCGACTTTCTGGAAGCCAAGGGCTACAAAGAAGTGAAAAAGGACCTGATCATCAAGCTGCCTAAGT
ACTCCCTGTTCGAGCTGGAAAACGGCCGGAAGAGAATGCTGGCCTCTGCCGGCGAACTGCAGAAGGGAAA
CGAACTGGCCCTGCCCTCCAAATATGTGAACTTCCTGTACCTGGCCAGCCACTATGAGAAGCTGAAGGGC
TCCCCCGAGGATAATGAGCAGAAACAGCTGTTTGTGGAACAGCACAAGCACTACCTGGACGAGATCATCG
AGCAGATCAGCGAGTTCTCCAAGAGAGTGATCCTGGCCGACGCTAATCTGGACAAAGTGCTGTCCGCCTA
CAACAAGCACCGGGATAAGCCCATCAGAGAGCAGGCCGAGAATATCATCCACCTGTTTACCCTGACCAAT
CTGGGAGCCCCTGCCGCCTTCAAGTACTTTGACACCACCATCGACCGGAAGAGGTACACCAGCACCAAAG
AGGTGCTGGACGCCACCCTGATCCACCAGAGCATCACCGGCCTGTACGAGACACGGATCGACCTGTCTCA
GCTGGGAGGCGACAAAAGGCCGGCGGCCACGAAAAAGGCCGGCCAGGCAAAAAAGAAAAAGTAAGAATTC
CTAGAGCTCGCTGATCAGCCTCGACTGTGCCTTCTAGTTGCCAGCCATCTGTTGTTTGCCCCTCCCCCGT
GCCTTCCTTGACCCTGGAAGGTGCCACTCCCACTGTCCTTTCCTAATAAAATGAGGAAATTGCATCGCAT
TGTCTGAGTAGGTGTCATTCTATTCTGGGGGGTGGGGTGGGGCAGGACAGCAAGGGGGAGGATTGGGAAG
AGAATAGCAGGCATGCTGGGGAGCGGCCGCAGGAACCCCTAGTGATGGAGTTGGCCACTCCCTCTCTGCG
CGCTCGCTCGCTCACTGAGGCCGGGCGACCAAAGGTCGCCCGACGCCCGGGCTTTGCCCGGGCGGCCTCA
GTGAGCGAGCGAGCGCGCAGCTGCCTGCAGGGGCGCCTGATGCGGTATTTTCTCCTTACGCATCTGTGCG
GTATTTCACACCGCATA
[95 nt withheld, positions 5968-6062]
T
[46 nt withheld, positions 6064-6109]
C
[141 nt withheld, positions 6111-6251]
CCTTTGACGTTGGAGTCCACGTTCTTT
[37 nt withheld, positions 6279-6315]
ACTCTATCTCGGGCTATTCTTTTGATTTATAAGGGATTTTGCCGATTTCGGTCTATTGGTTAAAAAATGA
GCTGATTTAACAAAAATTTAACGCGAATTTTAACAAAATATTAACGTTTACAATTTTATGGTGCACTCTC
AGTACAATCTGCTCTGATGCCGCATAGTTAAGCCAGCCCCGACACCCGCCAACACCCGCTGACGCGCCCT
GACGGGCTTGTCTGCTCCCGGCATCCGCTTACAGACAAGCTGTGACCGTCTCCGGGAGCTGCATGTGTCA
GAGGTTTTCACCGTCATCACCGAAACGCGCGAGACGAAAGGGCCTCGTGATACGCCTATTTTTATAGGTT
AATGTCATGATAATAATGGTTTCTTAGACGTCAGGTGGCACTTTTCGGGGAAATGTGCGCGGAACCCCTA
TTTGTTTATTTTTCTAAATACATTCAAATATGTATCCGCTCATGAGACAATAACCCTGATAAATGCTTCA
ATAATATTGAAAAAGGAAGAGTATGAGTATTCAACATTTCCGTGTCGCCCTTATTCCCTTTTTTGCGGCA
TTTTGCCTTCCTGTTTTTGCTCACCCAGAAACGCTGGTGAAAGTAAAAGATGCTGAAGATCAGTTGGGTG
CACGAGTGGGTTACATCGAACTGGATCTCAACAGCGGTAAGATCCTTGAGAGTTTTCGCCCCGAAGAACG
TTTTCCAATGATGAGCACTTTTAAAGTTCTGCTATGTGGCGCGGTATTATCCCGTATTGACGCCGGGCAA
GAGCAACTCGGTCGCCGCATACACTATTCTCAGAATGACTTGGTTGAGTACTCACCAGTCACAGAAAAGC
ATCTTACGGATGGCATGACAGTAAGAGAATTATGCAGTGCTGCCATAACCATGAGTGATAACACTGCGGC
CAACTTACTTCTGACAACGATCGGAGGACCGAAGGAGCTAACCGCTTTTTTGCACAACATGGGGGATCAT
GTAACTCGCCTTGATCGTTGGGAACCGGAGCTGAATGAAGCCATACCAAACGACGAGCGTGACACCACGA
TGCCTGTAGCAATGGCAACAACGTTGCGCAAACTATTAACTGGCGAACTACTTACTCTAGCTTCCCGGCA
ACAATTAATAGACTGGATGGAGGCGGATAAAGTTGCAGGACCACTTCTGCGCTCGGCCCTTCCGGCTGGC
TGGTTTATTGCTGATAAATCTGGAGCCGGTGAGCGTGGAAGCCGCGGTATCATTGCAGCACTGGGGCCAG
ATGGTAAGCCCTCCCGTATCGTAGTTATCTACACGACGGGGAGTCAGGCAACTATGGATGAACGAAATAG
ACAGATCGCTGAGATAGGTGCCTCACTGATTAAGCATTGGTAACTGTCAGACCAAGTTTACTCATATATA
CTTTAGATTGATTTAAAACTTCATTTTTAATTTAAAAGGATCTAGGTGAAGATCCTTTTTGATAATCTCA
TGACCAAAATCCCTTAACGTGAGTTTTCGTTCCACTGAGCGTCAGACCCCGTAGAAAAGATCAAAGGATC
TTCTTGAGATCCTTTTTTTCTGCGCGTAATCTGCTGCTTGCAAACAAAAAAACCACCGCTACCAGCGGTG
GTTTGTTTGCCGGATCAAGAGCTACCAACTCTTTTTCCGAAGGTAACTGGCTTCAGCAGAGCGCAGATAC
CAAATACTGTTCTTCTAGTGTAGCCGTAGTTAGGCCACCACTTCAAGAACTCTGTAGCACCGCCTACATA
CCTCGCTCTGCTAATCCTGTTACCAGTGGCTGCTGCCAGTGGCGATAAGTCGTGTCTTACCGGGTTGGAC
TCAAGACGATAGTTACCGGATAAGGCGCAGCGGTCGGGCTGAACGGGGGGTTCGTGCACACAGCCCAGCT
TGGAGCGAACGACCTACACCGAACTGAGATACCTACAGCGTGAGCTATGAGAAAGCGCCACGCTTCCCGA
AGGGAGAAAGGCGGACAGGTATCCGGTAAGCGGCAGGGTCGGAACAGGAGAGCGCACGAGGGAGCTTCCA
GGGGGAAACGCCTGGTATCTTTATAGTCCTGTCGGGTTTCGCCACCTCTGACTTGAGCGTCGATTTTTGT
GATGCTCGTCAGGGGGGCGGAGCCTATGGAAAAACGCCAGCAACGCGGCCTTTTTACGGTTCCTGGCCTT
TTGCTGGCCTTTTGCTCACATGT
